>Addgene plasmid #98373 | TCF7L2_pLX307 | addgene full sequence | sequence record 190425 | Addgene NGS Result
GGCTCGAGGCCTGCAGGTGCAAAGATGGATAAAGTTTTAAACAGAGAGGAATCTTTGCAGCTAATGGACC
TTCTAGGTCTTGAAAGGAGTGGGAATTGGCTCCGGTGCCCGTCAGTGGGCAGAGCGCACATCGCCCACAG
TCCCCGAGAAGTTGGGGGGAGGGGTCGGCAATTGAACCGGTGCCTAGAGAAGGTGGCGCGGGGTAAACTG
GGAAAGTGATGTCGTGTACTGGCTCCGCCTTTTTCCCGAGGGTGGGGGAGAACCGTATATAAGTGCAGTA
GTCGCCGTGAACGTTCTTTTTCGCAACGGGTTTGCCGCCAGAACACAGGTAAGTGCCGTGTGTGGTTCCC
GCGGGCCTGGCCTCTTTACGGGTTATGGCCCTTGCGTGCCTTGAATTACTTCCACCTGGCTGCAGTACGT
GATTCTTGATCCCGAGCTTCGGGTTGGAAGTGGGTGGGAGAGTTCGAGGCCTTGCGCTTAAGGAGCCCCT
TCGCCTCGTGCTTGAGTTGAGGCCTGGCCTGGGCGCTGGGGCCGCCGCGTGCGAATCTGGTGGCACCTTC
GCGCCTGTCTCGCTGCTTTCGATAAGTCTCTAGCCATTTAAAATTTTTGATGACCTGCTGCGACGCTTTT
TTTCTGGCAAGATAGTCTTGTAAATGCGGGCCAAGATCTGCACACTGGTATTTCGGTTTTTGGGGCCGCG
GGCGGCGACGGGGCCCGTGCGTCCCAGCGCACATGTTCGGCGAGGCGGGGCCTGCGAGCGCGGCCACCGA
GAATCGGACGGGGGTAGTCTCAAGCTGGCCGGCCTGCTCTGGTGCCTGGCCTCGCGCCGCCGTGTATCGC
CCCGCCCTGGGCGGCAAGGCTGGCCCGGTCGGCACCAGTTGCGTGAGCGGAAAGATGGCCGCTTCCCGGC
CCTGCTGCAGGGAGCTCAAAATGGAGGACGCGGCGCTCGGGAGAGCGGGCGGGTGAGTCACCCACACAAA
GGAAAAGGGCCTTTCCGTCCTCAGCCGTCGCTTCATGTGACTCCACGGAGTACCGGGCGCCGTCCAGGCA
CCTCGATTAGTTCTCGAGCTTTTGGAGTACGTCGTCTTTAGGTTGGGGGGAGGGGTTTTATGCGATGGAG
TTTCCCCACACTGAGTGGGTGGAGACTGAAGTTAGGCCAGCTTGGCACTTGATGTAATTCTCCTTGGAAT
TTGCCCTTTTTGAGTTTGGATCTTGGTTCATTCTCAAGCCTCAGACAGTGGTTCAAAGTTTTTTTCTTCC
ATTTCAGGTGTCGTGAGGCTAGCATCGATTGATCAACAAGTTTGTACAAAAAAGTTGGCATGCCGCAGCT
GAACGGCGGTGGAGGGGATGACCTAGGCGCCAACGACGAACTGATTTCCTTCAAAGACGAGGGCGAACAG
GAGGAGAAGAGCTCCGAAAACTCCTCGGCAGAGAGGGATTTAGCTGATGTCAAATCGTCTCTAGTCAATG
AATCAGAAACGAATCAAAACAGCTCCTCCGATTCCGAGGCGGAAAGACGGCCTCCGCCTCGCTCCGAAAG
TTTCCGAGACAAATCCCGGGAAAGTTTGGAAGAAGCGGCCAAGAGGCAAGATGGAGGGCTCTTTAAGGGG
CCACCGTATCCCGGCTACCCCTTCATCATGATCCCCGACCTGACGAGCCCCTACCTCCCCAACGGATCGC
TCTCGCCCACCGCCCGAACCTATCTCCAGATGAAATGGCCACTGCTTGATGTCCAGGCAGGGAGCCTCCA
GAGTAGACAAGCCCTCAAGGATGCCCGGTCCCCATCACCGGCACACATTGTCTCTAACAAAGTGCCAGTG
GTGCAGCACCCTCACCATGTCCACCCCCTCACGCCTCTTATCACGTACAGCAATGAACACTTCACGCCGG
GAAACCCACCTCCACACTTACCAGCCGACGTAGACCCCAAAACAGGAATCCCACGGCCTCCGCACCCTCC
AGATATATCCCCGTATTACCCACTATCGCCTGGCACCGTAGGACAAATCCCCCATCCGCTAGGATGGTTA
GTACCACAGCAAGGTCAACCAGTGTACCCAATCACGACAGGAGGATTCAGACACCCCTACCCCACAGCTC
TGACCGTCAATGCTTCCATGTCCAGCTTTCTGTCTTCTAGGTTCCCTCCCCATATGGTCCCACCACATCA
TACGCTACACACGACGGGCATTCCGCATCCGGCCATAGTCACACCAACAGTCAAACAGGAATCGTCCCAG
AGTGATGTCGGCTCACTCCATAGTTCAAAGCATCAGGACTCCAAAAAGGAAGAAGAAAAGAAGAAGCCCC
ACATAAAGAAACCTCTTAATGCATTCATGTTGTATATGAAGGAAATGAGAGCAAAGGTCGTAGCTGAGTG
CACGTTGAAAGAAAGCGCGGCCATCAACCAGATCCTTGGGCGGAGGTGGCATGCACTGTCCAGAGAAGAG
CAAGCGAAATACTACGAGCTGGCCCGGAAGGAGCGACAGCTTCATATGCAACTGTACCCCGGCTGGTCCG
CGCGGGATAACTATGGAAAGAAGAAGAAGAGGAAAAGGGACAAGCAGCCGGGAGAGACCAATGATGCAAA
TACTCCAAAGAAGTGTCGGGCACTGTTCGGGCTTGACCGACAGACTTTATGGTGCAAACCGTGCAGGAGA
AAAAAAAAGTGCGTTCGCTACATACAAGGTGAAGGCAGCTGCCTCAGCCCACCCTCTTCAGATGGAAGCT
TACTAGATTCGCCTCCCCCCTCCCCGAACCTGCTAGGCTCCCCTCCCCGAGACGCCAAGTCACAGACTGA
GCAGACCCAGCCTCTGTCGCTGTCCCTGAAGCCCGACCCCCTGGCCCACCTGTCCATGATGCCTCCGCCA
CCCGCCCTCCTGCTCGCTGAGGCCACCCACAAGGCCTCCGCCCTCTGTCCCAACGGGGCCCTGGACCTGC
CCCCAGCCGCTTTGCAGCCTGCCGCCCCCTCCTCATCAATTGCACAGCCGTCGACTTCTTCCTTACATTC
CCACAGCTCCCTGGCCGGGACCCAGCCCCAGCCGCTGTCGCTCGTCACCAAGTCTTTAGAAAGACCCCCA
ACTTTCTTGTACAAAGTGGTTGATATCGGTAAGCCTATCCCTAACCCTCTCCTCGGTCTCGATTCTACGT
AGTAATGAACTAGTCCGTAACTTGAAAGTATTTCGATTTCTTGGCTTTATATATCTTGTGGAAAGGACGA
TACTAAAACCCTTCCTCGGAACCGACGCGTTAAGTCGACAATCAACCTCTGGATTACAAAATTTGTGAAA
GATTGACTGGTATTCTTAACTATGTTGCTCCTTTTACGCTATGTGGATACGCTGCTTTAATGCCTTTGTA
TCATGCTATTGCTTCCCGTATGGCTTTCATTTTCTCCTCCTTGTATAAATCCTGGTTGCTGTCTCTTTAT
GAGGAGTTGTGGCCCGTTGTCAGGCAACGTGGCGTGGTGTGCACTGTGTTTGCTGACGCAACCCCCACTG
GTTGGGGCATTGCCACCACCTGTCAGCTCCTTTCCGGGACTTTCGCTTTCCCCCTCCCTATTGCCACGGC
GGAACTCATCGCCGCCTGCCTTGCCCGCTGCTGGACAGGGGCTCGGCTGTTGGGCACTGACAATTCCGTG
GTGTTGTCGGGGAAATCATCGTCCTTTCCTTGGCTGCTCGCCTGTGTTGCCACCTGGATTCTGCGCGGGA
CGTCCTTCTGCTACGTCCCTTCGGCCCTCAATCCAGCGGACCTTCCTTCCCGCGGCCTGCTGCCGGCTCT
GCGGCCTCTTCCGCGTCTTCGCCTTCGCCCTCAGACGAGTCGGATCTCCCTTTGGGCCGCCTCCCCGCGT
CGACTTTAAGACCAATGACTTACAAGGCAGCTGTAGATCTTAGCCACTTTTTAAAAGAAAAGGGGGGACT
GGAAGGGCTAATTCACTCCCAACGAAGACAAGATCTGCTTTTTGCTTGTACTGGGTCTCTCTGGTTAGAC
CAGATCTGAGCCTGGGAGCTCTCTGGCTAACTAGGGAACCCACTGCTTAAGCCTCAATAAAGCTTGCCTT
GAGTGCTTCAAGTAGTGTGTGCCCGTCTGTTGTGTGACTCTGGTAACTAGAGATCCCTCAGACCCTTTTA
GTCAGTGTGGAAAATCTCTAGCAGTACGTATAGTAGTTCATGTCATCTTATTATTCAGTATTTATAACTT
GCAAAGAAATGAATATCAGAGAGTGAGAGGAACTTGTTTATTGCAGCTTATAATGGTTACAAATAAAGCA
ATAGCATCACAAATTTCACAAATAAAGCATTTTTTTCACTGCATTCTAGTTGTGGTTTGTCCAAACTCAT
CAATGTATCTTATCATGTCTGGCTCTAGCTATCCCGCCCCTAACTCCGCCCATCCCGCCCCTAACTCCGC
CCAGTTCCGCCCATTCTCCGCCCCATGGCTGACTAATTTTTTTTATTTATGCAGAGGCCGAGGCCGCCTC
GGCCTCTGAGCTATTCCAGAAGTAGTGAGGAGGCTTTTTTGGAGGCCTAGGGACGTACCCAATTCGCCCT
ATAGTGAGTCGTATTACGCGCGCTCACTGGCCGTCGTTTTACAACGTCGTGACTGGGAAAACCCTGGCGT
TACCCAACTTAATCGCCTTGCAGCACATCCCCCTTTCGCCAGCTGGCGTAATAGCGAAGAGGCCCGCACC
GATCGCCCTTCCCAACAGTTGCGCAGCCTGAATGGCGAATGGG
[124 nt withheld, positions 4734-4857]
C
[91 nt withheld, positions 4859-4949]
A
[49 nt withheld, positions 4951-4999]
CCTTTGACGTTGGAGTCCACGTTCTTT
[37 nt withheld, positions 5027-5063]
ACCCTATCTCGGTCTATTCTTTTGATTTATAAGGGATTTTGCCGATTTCGGCCTATTGGTTAAAAAATGA
GCTGATTTAACAAAAATTTAACGCGAATTTTAACAAAATATTAACGCTTACAATTTAGGTGGCACTTTTC
GGGGAAATGTGCGCGGAACCCCTATTTGTTTATTTTTCTAAATACATTCAAATATGTATCCGCTCATGAG
ACAATAACCCTGATAAATGCTTCAATAATATTGAAAAAGGAAGAGTATGAGTATTCAACATTTCCGTGTC
GCCCTTATTCCCTTTTTTGCGGCATTTTGCCTTCCTGTTTTTGCTCACCCAGAAACGCTGGTGAAAGTAA
AAGATGCTGAAGATCAGTTGGGTGCACGAGTGGGTTACATCGAACTGGATCTCAACAGCGGTAAGATCCT
TGAGAGTTTTCGCCCCGAAGAACGTTTTCCAATGATGAGCACTTTTAAAGTTCTGCTATGTGGCGCGGTA
TTATCCCGTATTGACGCCGGGCAAGAGCAACTCGGTCGCCGCATACACTATTCTCAGAATGACTTGGTTG
AGTACTCACCAGTCACAGAAAAGCATCTTACGGATGGCATGACAGTAAGAGAATTATGCAGTGCTGCCAT
AACCATGAGTGATAACACTGCGGCCAACTTACTTCTGACAACGATCGGAGGACCGAAGGAGCTAACCGCT
TTTTTGCACAACATGGGGGATCATGTAACTCGCCTTGATCGTTGGGAACCGGAGCTGAATGAAGCCATAC
CAAACGACGAGCGTGACACCACGATGCCTGTAGCAATGGCAACAACGTTGCGCAAACTATTAACTGGCGA
ACTACTTACTCTAGCTTCCCGGCAACAATTAATAGACTGGATGGAGGCGGATAAAGTTGCAGGACCACTT
CTGCGCTCGGCCCTTCCGGCTGGCTGGTTTATTGCTGATAAATCTGGAGCCGGTGAGCGTGGGTCTCGCG
GTATCATTGCAGCACTGGGGCCAGATGGTAAGCCCTCCCGTATCGTAGTTATCTACACGACGGGGAGTCA
GGCAACTATGGATGAACGAAATAGACAGATCGCTGAGATAGGTGCCTCACTGATTAAGCATTGGTAACTG
TCAGACCAAGTTTACTCATATATACTTTAGATTGATTTAAAACTTCATTTTTAATTTAAAAGGATCTAGG
TGAAGATCCTTTTTGATAATCTCATGACCAAAATCCCTTAACGTGAGTTTTCGTTCCACTGAGCGTCAGA
CCCCGTAGAAAAGATCAAAGGATCTTCTTGAGATCCTTTTTTTCTGCGCGTAATCTGCTGCTTGCAAACA
AAAAAACCACCGCTACCAGCGGTGGTTTGTTTGCCGGATCAAGAGCTACCAACTCTTTTTCCGAAGGTAA
CTGGCTTCAGCAGAGCGCAGATACCAAATACTGTTCTTCTAGTGTAGCCGTAGTTAGGCCACCACTTCAA
GAACTCTGTAGCACCGCCTACATACCTCGCTCTGCTAATCCTGTTACCAGTGGCTGCTGCCAGTGGCGAT
AAGTCGTGTCTTACCGGGTTGGACTCAAGACGATAGTTACCGGATAAGGCGCAGCGGTCGGGCTGAACGG
GGGGTTCGTGCACACAGCCCAGCTTGGAGCGAACGACCTACACCGAACTGAGATACCTACAGCGTGAGCT
ATGAGAAAGCGCCACGCTTCCCGAAGGGAGAAAGGCGGACAGGTATCCGGTAAGCGGCAGGGTCGGAACA
GGAGAGCGCACGAGGGAGCTTCCAGGGGGAAACGCCTGGTATCTTTATAGTCCTGTCGGGTTTCGCCACC
TCTGACTTGAGCGTCGATTTTTGTGATGCTCGTCAGGGGGGCGGAGCCTATGGAAAAACGCCAGCAACGC
GGCCTTTTTACGGTTCCTGGCCTTTTGCTGGCCTTTTGCTCACATGTTCTTTCCTGCGTTATCCCCTGAT
TCTGTGGATAACCGTATTACCGCCTTTGAGTGAGCTGATACCGCTCGCCGCAGCCGAACGACCGAGCGCA
GCGAGTCAGTGAGCGAGGAAGCGGAAGAGCGCCCAATACGCAAACCGCCTCTCCCCGCGCGTTGGCCGAT
TCATTAATGCAGCTGGCACGACAGGTTTCCCGACTGGAAAGCGGGCAGTGAGCGCAACGCAATTAATGTG
AGTTAGCTCACTCATTAGGCACCCCAGGCTTTACACTTTATGCTTCCGGCTCGTATGTTGTGTGGAATTG
TGAGCGGATAACAATTTCACACAGGAAACAGCTATGACCATGATTACGCCAAGCGCGCAATTAACCCTCA
CTAAAGGGAACAAAAGCTGGAGCTGCAAGCTTAATGTAGTCTTATGCAATACTCTTGTAGTCTTGCAACA
TGGTAACGATGAGTTAGCAACATGCCTTACAAGGAGAGAAAAAGCACCGTGCATGCCGATTGGTGGAAGT
AAGGTGGTACGATCGTGCCTTATTAGGAAGGCAACAGACGGGTCTGACATGGATTGGACGAACCACTGAA
TTGCCGCATTGCAGAGATATTGTATTTAAGTGCCTAGCTCGATACATAAACGGGTCTCTCTGGTTAGACC
AGATCTGAGCCTGGGAGCTCTCTGGCTAACTAGGGAACCCACTGCTTAAGCCTCAATAAAGCTTGCCTTG
AGTGCTTCAAGTAGTGTGTGCCCGTCTGTTGTGTGACTCTGGTAACTAGAGATCCCTCAGACCCTTTTAG
TCAGTGTGGAAAATCTCTAGCAGTGGCGCCCGAACAGGGACTTGAAAGCGAAAGGGAAACCAGAGGAGCT
CTCTCGACGCAGGACTCGGCTTGCTGAAGCGCGCACGGCAAGAGGCGAGGGGCGGCGACTGGTGAGTACG
CCAAAAATTTTGACTAGCGGAGGCTAGAAGGAGAGAGATGGGTGCGAGAGCGTCAGTATTAAGCGGGGGA
GAATTAGATCGCGATGGGAAAAAATTCGGTTAAGGCCAGGGGGAAAGAAAAAATATAAATTAAAACATAT
AGTATGGGCAAGCAGGGAGCTAGAACGATTCGCAGTTAATCCTGGCCTGTTAGAAACATCAGAAGGCTGT
AGACAAATACTGGGACAGCTACAACCATCCCTTCAGACAGGATCAGAAGAACTTAGATCATTATATAATA
CAGTAGCAACCCTCTATTGTGTGCATCAAAGGATAGAGATAAAAGACACCAAGGAAGCTTTAGACAAGAT
AGAGGAAGAGCAAAACAAAAGTAAGACCACCGCACAGCAAGCGGCCGCTGATCTTCAGACCTGGAGGAGG
AGATATGAGGGACAATTGGAGAAGTGAATTATATAAATATAAAGTAGTAAAAATTGAACCATTAGGAGTA
GCACCCACCAAGGCAAAGAGAAGAGTGGTGCAGAGAGAAAAAAGAGCAGTGGGAATAGGAGCTTTGTTCC
TTGGGTTCTTGGGAGCAGCAGGAAGCACTATGGGCGCAGCGTCAATGACGCTGACGGTACAGGCCAGACA
ATTATTGTCTGGTATAGTGCAGCAGCAGAACAATTTGCTGAGGGCTATTGAGGCGCAACAGCATCTGTTG
CAACTCACAGTCTGGGGCATCAAGCAGCTCCAGGCAAGAATCCTGGCTGTGGAAAGATACCTAAAGGATC
AACAGCTCCTGGGGATTTGGGGTTGCTCTGGAAAACTCATTTGCACCACTGCTGTGCCTTGGAATGCTAG
TTGGAGTAATAAATCTCTGGAACAGATTTGGAATCACACGACCTGGATGGAGTGGGACAGAGAAATTAAC
AATTACACAAGCTTAATACACTCCTTAATTGAAGAATCGCAAAACCAGCAAGAAAAGAATGAACAAGAAT
TATTGGAATTAGATAAATGGGCAAGTTTGTGGAATTGGTTTAACATAACAAATTGGCTGTGGTATATAAA
ATTATTCATAATGATAGTAGGAGGCTTGGTAGGTTTAAGAATAGTTTTTGCTGTACTTTCTATAGTGAAT
AGAGTTAGGCAGGGATATTCACCATTATCGTTTCAGACCCACCTCCCAACCCCGAGGGGACCCATGCATT
GCATCTCAATTAGTCAGCAACCAGGTGTGGAAAGTCCCCAGGCTCCCCAGCAGGCAGAAGTATGCAAAGC
ATGCGTCTCAATTAGTCAGCAACCATAGTCCCGCCCCTAACTCCGCCCATCCCGCCCCTAACTCCGCCCA
GTTCCGCCCATTCTCCGCCCCATGGCTGACTAATTTTTTTTATTTATGCAGAGGCCGAGGCCGCCTCGGC
CTCTGAGCTATTCCAGAAGTAGTGAGGAGGCTTTTTTGGAGGCCTAGGCTTTTGCAAAAAGCTTTCTAGA
GGTACCACCGGAGCTTACCATGACCGAGTACAAGCCCACGGTGCGCCTCGCCACCCGCGACGACGTCCCC
AGGGCCGTACGCACCCTCGCCGCCGCGTTCGCCGACTACCCCGCCACGCGCCACACCGTCGATCCGGACC
GCCACATCGAGCGGGTCACCGAGCTGCAAGAACTCTTCCTCACGCGCGTCGGGCTCGACATCGGCAAGGT
GTGGGTCGCGGACGACGGCGCCGCCGTGGCGGTCTGGACCACGCCGGAGAGCGTCGAAGCGGGGGCGGTG
TTCGCCGAGATCGGCCCGCGCATGGCCGAGTTGAGCGGTTCCCGGCTGGCCGCGCAGCAACAGATGGAAG
GCCTCCTGGCGCCGCACCGGCCCAAGGAGCCCGCGTGGTTCCTGGCCACCGTCGGCGTCTCGCCCGACCA
CCAGGGCAAGGGTCTGGGCAGCGCCGTCGTGCTCCCCGGAGTGGAGGCGGCCGAGCGCGCCGGGGTGCCC
GCCTTCCTGGAGACCTCCGCGCCCCGCAACCTCCCCTTCTACGAGCGGCTCGGCTTCACCGTCACCGCCG
ACGTCGAGGTGCCCGAAGGACCGCGCACCTGGTGCATGACCCGCAAGCCCGGTGCCAGTTAACGAATTCT
AGATCTTGAGACAAATGGCAGTATTCATCCACAATTTTAAAAGAAAAGGGGGGATTGGGGGGTACAGTGC
AGGGGAAAGAATAGTAGACATAATAGCAACAGACATACAAACTAAAGAATTACAAAAACAAATTACAAAA
ATTCAAAATTTTCGGGTTTATTACAGGGACAGCAGAGATCCACTTTGGCGCC
Features (pLannotate 1.2.2; 34 found; start..end, strand, type, name):
     25..91      +  CDS            small t antigen (fragment): SV40 (simian virus 40) small t antigen
     98..1276    +  promoter       EF-1α promoter: strong constitutive promoter for human elongation factor EF-1α
   1297..1314    +  protein_bind   attB1 (fragment): mutant version of attB; core recombination site for the Gateway® BP reaction BP Clonase™
   1320..3071    +  CDS            TCF7L2 (fragment): TF7L2_HUMAN - Also known as TCF4. Experimental evidence at protein level: Swiss-Prot protein existence level 1. Participates in the Wnt signaling pathway and modulates MYC expression by binding to its promoter in a sequence-specific manner. Acts as repressor in the absence of CTNNB1, and as activator in its presence. Activates transcription from promoters with several copies of the Tcf motif 5'-CCTTTGATC-3' in the presence of CTNNB1. TLE1, TLE2, TLE3 and TLE4 repress transactivation mediated by TCF7L2/TCF4 and CTNNB1. Expression of dominant-negative mutants results in cell-cycle arrest in G1.
   3077..3100    -  protein_bind   attB2: mutant version of attB; recombination site for the Gateway® BP reaction BP Clonase™
   3108..3149    +  CDS            V5 tag: epitope tag from simian virus 5
   3165..3218    +  promoter       U6 promoter (fragment): RNA polymerase III promoter for human U6 snRNA
   3260..3848    +  misc_feature   WPRE: woodchuck hepatitis virus posttranscriptional regulatory element
   3899..3918    +  misc_feature   cPPT/CTS (fragment): central polypurine tract and central termination sequence of HIV-1
   3920..4153    +  LTR            3' LTR (ΔU3): self-inactivating 3' long terminal repeat (LTR) from HIV-1
   4231..4352    +  polyA_signal   SV40 poly(A) signal: SV40 polyadenylation signal
   4392..4527    +  rep_origin     SV40 ori: SV40 origin of replication
   4548..4566    -  promoter       T7 promoter: promoter for bacteriophage T7 RNA polymerase
   4574..4729    +  CDS            lacZα (fragment): LacZα fragment of β-galactosidase; lacZ fragment
   4734..5162    +  rep_origin     f1 ori (sequence partly withheld): f1 bacteriophage origin of replication; arrow indicates direction of (+) strand synthesis
   5215..5319    +  promoter       AmpR promoter: bla
   5320..6180    +  CDS            AmpR: β-lactamase; bla; confers resistance to ampicillin, carbenicillin, and related antibiotics
   6351..6939    +  rep_origin     ori: high-copy-number ColE1/pMB1/pBR322/pUC origin of replication
   7122..7214    +  CDS            lacI (fragment): lac repressor; lacI; The lac repressor binds to the lac operator to inhibit transcription in E. coli. This inhibition can be relieved by adding lactose or isopropyl-β-D-thiogalactopyranoside (IPTG).
   7227..7248    +  protein_bind   CAP binding site: CAP binding activates transcription in the presence of cAMP. E. coli catabolite activator protein
   7263..7293    +  promoter       lac promoter: promoter for the E. coli lac operon
   7301..7317    +  protein_bind   lac operator: The lac repressor binds to the lac operator to inhibit transcription in E. coli. This inhibition can be relieved by adding lactose or isopropyl-β-D-thiogalactopyranoside (IPTG). lac repressor encoded by lacI
   7362..7380    +  promoter       T3 promoter: promoter for bacteriophage T3 RNA polymerase
   7408..7634    +  promoter       RSV promoter: Rous sarcoma virus enhancer/promoter
   7635..7815    +  LTR            5' LTR (truncated): truncated 5' long terminal repeat (LTR) from HIV-1
   7862..7987    +  misc_feature   HIV-1 Ψ: packaging signal of human immunodeficiency virus type 1
   7971..8334    +  CDS            HIV-1 gag (fragment): gag protein from human immunodeficiency virus 1; gag
   8480..8713    +  misc_feature   RRE: The Rev response element (RRE) of HIV-1 allows for Rev-dependent mRNA export from the nucleus to the cytoplasm.
   9090..9116    +  CDS            Rev (fragment): human immunodeficiency virus 1 (HIV-1) Rev protein; rev; enhances nuclear export of unspliced and incompletely spliced viral mRNAs
   9123..9146    +  promoter       SV40 promoter (fragment): SV40 early promoter
   9147..9218    +  promoter       SV40 promoter (fragment): SV40 enhancer and early promoter
   9242..9377    +  rep_origin     SV40 ori: SV40 origin of replication
   9423..10019   +  CDS            PuroR (fragment): puromycin N-acetyltransferase; pac from Streptomyces; confers resistance to puromycin
  10068..10185   +  misc_feature   cPPT/CTS: central polypurine tract and central termination sequence of HIV-1
