[The description below was written by a language model from this plasmid's Addgene catalogue record and pLannotate feature annotations shown in this document.]
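Description:
TCF7L2_pLX307 is a lentiviral mammalian expression plasmid carrying human TCF7L2 (also called TCF4; recorded as isoform X25) in the pLX307 Gateway destination backbone. It is propagated in E. coli through a high-copy ColE1/pUC-type origin with ampicillin resistance (AmpR), and the backbone also contains an f1 origin along with residual lac, T7 and T3 cloning-vector elements. The sequenced record is about 10.2 kb.

The viral portion has a third-generation, self-inactivating layout. An RSV promoter drives a truncated HIV-1 5' LTR, followed by the Ψ packaging signal, a gag fragment, the Rev response element and a cPPT/CTS. At the other end are a WPRE, a ΔU3 3' LTR and an SV40 polyadenylation signal. Within the provirus, an SV40 early promoter/origin region drives a puromycin N-acetyltransferase gene for selecting transduced cells. Downstream of it, the constitutive EF-1α promoter (written "E1Fa" in the catalogue entry) drives the TCF7L2 open reading frame. The ORF is flanked by attB1 and attB2 sites left by Gateway recombination. A backbone-encoded V5 epitope follows it, giving a C-terminally tagged protein that can be detected with anti-V5 reagents. The WPRE is positioned to enhance transcript processing and expression. The short U6 promoter and small t antigen fragments in the annotation appear to be backbone remnants rather than functional units.

TCF7L2 is a Wnt-pathway transcription factor that represses targets without β-catenin and activates them in its presence. The stated purpose is lentiviral expression of TCF7L2, and the associated work concerns signalling networks in β-catenin-active cancers.
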