Addgene plasmid #98373: TCF7L2_pLX307
Purpose: Lentiviral expression of TCF7L2
Depositing lab: William Hahn & Sefi Rosenbluh. Depositing organization: Monash University. Publication: Genetic and Proteomic Interrogation of Lower Confidence Candidate Genes Reveals Signaling Networks in beta-Catenin-Active Cancers. Rosenbluh J, Mercer J, Shrestha Y, Oliver R, Tamayo P, Doench JG, Tirosh I, Piccioni F, Hartenian E, Horn H, Fagbami L, Root DE, Jaffe J, Lage K, Boehm JS, Hahn WC. Cell Syst. 2016 Sep 28;3(3):302-316.e4. doi: 10.1016/j.cels.2016.09.001. PubMed 27684187.
Backbone
  Vector backbone: pLX307
  Backbone manufacturer: David Root (Addgene plasmid # 41392)
  Vector type: Mammalian Expression, Lentiviral
  Selectable markers: Puromycin
Growth in bacteria
  Bacterial resistance: Ampicillin, 100 μg/mL
  Growth temperature: 37°C
  Growth strain: NEB Stable
  Copy number: High Copy
Gene/Insert
  Gene/Insert name: TCF7L2
  Species: H. sapiens (human)
  Mutation: Isoform X25
  GenBank ID: XP_005270146.1
  Entrez Gene: TCF7L2 (a.k.a. TCF-4, TCF4)
  Promoter: E1Fa
  Tag / fusion protein: V5 (C terminal on backbone)
  Cloning method: Gateway Cloning
  Sequencing primers: 5′ TTCTTCCATTTCAGGTGTCGTGAG; 3′ GTGGATACGCTGCTTTAATGCCTT
Terms and licenses: Academic/Nonprofit Terms; Industry Terms: Not Available to Industry
How to cite: TCF7L2_pLX307 was a gift from William Hahn & Sefi Rosenbluh (Addgene plasmid # 98373 ; http://n2t.net/addgene:98373 ; RRID:Addgene_98373)
